>Addgene plasmid #87692 | pcDNA-PhoCl-mCherry-myc | addgene full sequence | sequence record 176854 | Addgene NGS Result
GCGAGCAAAATTTAAGCTACAACAAGGCAAGGCTTGACCGACAATTGCATGAAGAATCTGCTTAGGGTTA
GGCGTTTTGCGCTGCTTCGCGATGTACGGGCCAGATATACGCGTTGACATTGATTATTGACTAGTTATTA
ATAGTAATCAATTACGGGGTCATTAGTTCATAGCCCATATATGGAGTTCCGCGTTACATAACTTACGGTA
AATGGCCCGCCTGGCTGACCGCCCAACGACCCCCGCCCATTGACGTCAATAATGACGTATGTTCCCATAG
TAACGCCAATAGGGACTTTCCATTGACGTCAATGGGTGGAGTATTTACGGTAAACTGCCCACTTGGCAGT
ACATCAAGTGTATCATATGCCAAGTACGCCCCCTATTGACGTCAATGACGGTAAATGGCCCGCCTGGCAT
TATGCCCAGTACATGACCTTATGGGACTTTCCTACTTGGCAGTACATCTACGTATTAGTCATCGCTATTA
CCATGGTGATGCGGTTTTGGCAGTACATCAATGGGCGTGGATAGCGGTTTGACTCACGGGGATTTCCAAG
TCTCCACCCCATTGACGTCAATGGGAGTTTGTTTTGGCACCAAAATCAACGGGACTTTCCAAAATGTCGT
AACAACTCCGCCCCATTGACGCAAATGGGCGGTAGGCGTGTACGGTGGGAGGTCTATATAAGCAGAGCTC
TCTGGCTAACTAGAGAACCCACTGCTTACTGGCTTATCGAAATTAATACGACTCACTATAGGGAGACCCA
AGCTGGCTAGCGCCACCATGGGAGGCAGCGTGATCCCTGACTACTTCAAGCAGAGCTTCCCCGAGGGCTA
CAGCTGGGAGCGCAGCATGACCTACGAGGACGGCGGCATCTGCATCGCCACCAACGACATCACAATGGAG
GGGGACAGCTTCATCAACAAGATCCACTTCAAGGGCACGAACTTCCCCCCCAACGGCCCCGTGATGCAGA
AGAGGACCGTGGGCTGGGAGGCCAGCACCGAGAAGATGTACGAGCGCGACGGCGTGCTGAAGGGCGACGT
GAAGATGAAGCTGCTGCTGAAGGGCGGCGGCCACTATCGCTGCGACTACCGCACCACCTACAAGGTCAAG
CAGAAGCCCGTAAAGCTGCCCGACTACCACTTCGTGGACCACCGCATCGAGATCCTGAGCCACGACAAGG
ACTACAACAAGGTGAAGCTGTACGAGCACGCCGTGGCCCGCAACTCCACCGACAGCATGGACGAGCTGTA
CAAGGGTGGCAGCGGTGGCATGGTGAGCAAGGGCGAGGAGACCATTACAAGCGTGATCAAGCCTGACATG
AAGAACAAGCTGCGCATGGAGGGCAACGTGAACGGCCACGCCTTCGTGATCGAGGGCGAGGGCAGCGGCA
AGCCCTTCGAGGGCATCCAGACGATTGATTTGGAGGTGAAGGAGGGCGCCCCGCTGCCCTTCGCCTACGA
CATCCTGACCACCGCCTTCCACTACGGCAACCGCGTGTTCACCAAGTACCCACGGGGAGGTGGAGGTACC
GGAGGCGGGGGCAGCGGAGGCGGGGGCAGCGTGAGCAAGGGCGAGGAGGATAACATGGCCATCATCAAGG
AGTTCATGCGCTTCAAGGTGCACATGGAGGGCTCCGTGAACGGCCACGAGTTCGAGATCGAGGGCGAGGG
CGAGGGCCGCCCCTACGAGGGCACCCAGACCGCCAAGCTGAAGGTGACCAAGGGTGGCCCCCTGCCCTTC
GCCTGGGACATCCTGTCCCCTCAGTTCATGTACGGCTCCAAGGCCTACGTGAAGCACCCCGCCGACATCC
CCGACTACTTGAAGCTGTCCTTCCCCGAGGGCTTCAAGTGGGAGCGCGTGATGAACTTCGAGGACGGCGG
CGTGGTGACCGTGACCCAGGACTCCTCCCTGCAGGACGGCGAGTTCATCTACAAGGTGAAGCTGCGCGGC
ACCAACTTCCCCTCCGACGGCCCCGTAATGCAGAAGAAGACCATGGGCTGGGAGGCCTCCTCCGAGCGGA
TGTACCCCGAGGACGGCGCCCTGAAGGGCGAGATCAAGCAGAGGCTGAAGCTGAAGGACGGCGGCCACTA
CGACGCTGAGGTCAAGACCACCTACAAGGCCAAGAAGCCCGTGCAGCTGCCCGGCGCCTACAACGTCAAC
ATCAAGTTGGACATCACCTCCCACAACGAGGACTACACCATCGTGGAACAGTACGAACGCGCCGAGGGCC
GCCACTCCACCGGCGGCATGGACGAGCTGTACAAGGAACAAAAACTCATCTCAGAAGAGGATCTGTAACT
CGAGTCTAGAGGGCCCGTTTAAACCCGCTGATCAGCCTCGACTGTGCCTTCTAGTTGCCAGCCATCTGTT
GTTTGCCCCTCCCCCGTGCCTTCCTTGACCCTGGAAGGTGCCACTCCCACTGTCCTTTCCTAATAAAATG
AGGAAATTGCATCGCATTGTCTGAGTAGGTGTCATTCTATTCTGGGGGGTGGGGTGGGGCAGGACAGCAA
GGGGGAGGATTGGGAAGACAATAGCAGGCATGCTGGGGATGCGGTGGGCTCTATGGCTTCTGAGGCGGAA
AGAACCAGCTGGGGCTCTAGGGGGTATCCCC
[124 nt withheld, positions 2622-2745]
C
[91 nt withheld, positions 2747-2837]
A
[49 nt withheld, positions 2839-2887]
CCTTTGACGTTGGAGTCCACGTTCTTT
[37 nt withheld, positions 2915-2951]
ACCCTATCTCGGTCTATTCTTTTGATTTATAAGGGATTTTGCCGATTTCGGCCTATTGGTTAAAAAATGA
GCTGATTTAACAAAAATTTAACGCGAATTAATTCTGTGGAATGTGTGTCAGTTAGGGTGTGGAAAGTCCC
CAGGCTCCCCAGCAGGCAGAAGTATGCAAAGCATGCATCTCAATTAGTCAGCAACCAGGTGTGGAAAGTC
CCCAGGCTCCCCAGCAGGCAGAAGTATGCAAAGCATGCATCTCAATTAGTCAGCAACCATAGTCCCGCCC
CTAACTCCGCCCATCCCGCCCCTAACTCCGCCCAGTTCCGCCCATTCTCCGCCCCATGGCTGACTAATTT
TTTTTATTTATGCAGAGGCCGAGGCCGCCTCTGCCTCTGAGCTATTCCAGAAGTAGTGAGGAGGCTTTTT
TGGAGGCCTAGGCTTTTGCAAAAAGCTCCCGGGAGCTTGTATATCCATTTTCGGATCTGATCAAGAGACA
GGATGAGGATCGTTTCGCATGATTGAACAAGATGGATTGCACGCAGGTTCTCCGGCCGCTTGGGTGGAGA
GGCTATTCGGCTATGACTGGGCACAACAGACAATCGGCTGCTCTGATGCCGCCGTGTTCCGGCTGTCAGC
GCAGGGGCGCCCGGTTCTTTTTGTCAAGACCGACCTGTCCGGTGCCCTGAATGAACTGCAGGACGAGGCA
GCGCGGCTATCGTGGCTGGCCACGACGGGCGTTCCTTGCGCAGCTGTGCTCGACGTTGTCACTGAAGCGG
GAAGGGACTGGCTGCTATTGGGCGAAGTGCCGGGGCAGGATCTCCTGTCATCTCACCTTGCTCCTGCCGA
GAAAGTATCCATCATGGCTGATGCAATGCGGCGGCTGCATACGCTTGATCCGGCTACCTGCCCATTCGAC
CACCAAGCGAAACATCGCATCGAGCGAGCACGTACTCGGATGGAAGCCGGTCTTGTCGATCAGGATGATC
TGGACGAAGAGCATCAGGGGCTCGCGCCAGCCGAACTGTTCGCCAGGCTCAAGGCGCGCATGCCCGACGG
CGAGGATCTCGTCGTGACCCATGGCGATGCCTGCTTGCCGAATATCATGGTGGAAAATGGCCGCTTTTCT
GGATTCATCGACTGTGGCCGGCTGGGTGTGGCGGACCGCTATCAGGACATAGCGTTGGCTACCCGTGATA
TTGCTGAAGAGCTTGGCGGCGAATGGGCTGACCGCTTCCTCGTGCTTTACGGTATCGCCGCTCCCGATTC
GCAGCGCATCGCCTTCTATCGCCTTCTTGACGAGTTCTTCTGAGCGGGACTCTGGGGTTCGAAATGACCG
ACCAAGCGACGCCCAACCTGCCATCACGAGATTTCGATTCCACCGCCGCCTTCTATGAAAGGTTGGGCTT
CGGAATCGTTTTCCGGGACGCCGGCTGGATGATCCTCCAGCGCGGGGATCTCATGCTGGAGTTCTTCGCC
CACCCCAACTTGTTTATTGCAGCTTATAATGGTTACAAATAAAGCAATAGCATCACAAATTTCACAAATA
AAGCATTTTTTTCACTGCATTCTAGTTGTGGTTTGTCCAAACTCATCAATGTATCTTATCATGTCTGTAT
ACCGTCGACCTCTAGCTAGAGCTTGGCGTAATCATGGTCATAGCTGTTTCCTGTGTGAAATTGTTATCCG
CTCACAATTCCACACAACATACGAGCCGGAAGCATAAAGTGTAAAGCCTGGGGTGCCTAATGAGTGAGCT
AACTCACATTAATTGCGTTGCGCTCACTGCCCGCTTTCCAGTCGGGAAACCTGTCGTGCCAGCTGCATTA
ATGAATCGGCCAACGCGCGGGGAGAGGCGGTTTGCGTATTGGGCGCTCTTCCGCTTCCTCGCTCACTGAC
TCGCTGCGCTCGGTCGTTCGGCTGCGGCGAGCGGTATCAGCTCACTCAAAGGCGGTAATACGGTTATCCA
CAGAATCAGGGGATAACGCAGGAAAGAACATGTGAGCAAAAGGCCAGCAAAAGGCCAGGAACCGTAAAAA
GGCCGCGTTGCTGGCGTTTTTCCATAGGCTCCGCCCCCCTGACGAGCATCACAAAAATCGACGCTCAAGT
CAGAGGTGGCGAAACCCGACAGGACTATAAAGATACCAGGCGTTTCCCCCTGGAAGCTCCCTCGTGCGCT
CTCCTGTTCCGACCCTGCCGCTTACCGGATACCTGTCCGCCTTTCTCCCTTCGGGAAGCGTGGCGCTTTC
TCATAGCTCACGCTGTAGGTATCTCAGTTCGGTGTAGGTCGTTCGCTCCAAGCTGGGCTGTGTGCACGAA
CCCCCCGTTCAGCCCGACCGCTGCGCCTTATCCGGTAACTATCGTCTTGAGTCCAACCCGGTAAGACACG
ACTTATCGCCACTGGCAGCAGCCACTGGTAACAGGATTAGCAGAGCGAGGTATGTAGGCGGTGCTACAGA
GTTCTTGAAGTGGTGGCCTAACTACGGCTACACTAGAAGAACAGTATTTGGTATCTGCGCTCTGCTGAAG
CCAGTTACCTTCGGAAAAAGAGTTGGTAGCTCTTGATCCGGCAAACAAACCACCGCTGGTAGCGGTGGTT
TTTTTGTTTGCAAGCAGCAGATTACGCGCAGAAAAAAAGGATCTCAAGAAGATCCTTTGATCTTTTCTAC
GGGGTCTGACGCTCAGTGGAACGAAAACTCACGTTAAGGGATTTTGGTCATGAGATTATCAAAAAGGATC
TTCACCTAGATCCTTTTAAATTAAAAATGAAGTTTTAAATCAATCTAAAGTATATATGAGTAAACTTGGT
CTGACAGTTACCAATGCTTAATCAGTGAGGCACCTATCTCAGCGATCTGTCTATTTCGTTCATCCATAGT
TGCCTGACTCCCCGTCGTGTAGATAACTACGATACGGGAGGGCTTACCATCTGGCCCCAGTGCTGCAATG
ATACCGCGAGACCCACGCTCACCGGCTCCAGATTTATCAGCAATAAACCAGCCAGCCGGAAGGGCCGAGC
GCAGAAGTGGTCCTGCAACTTTATCCGCCTCCATCCAGTCTATTAATTGTTGCCGGGAAGCTAGAGTAAG
TAGTTCGCCAGTTAATAGTTTGCGCAACGTTGTTGCCATTGCTACAGGCATCGTGGTGTCACGCTCGTCG
TTTGGTATGGCTTCATTCAGCTCCGGTTCCCAACGATCAAGGCGAGTTACATGATCCCCCATGTTGTGCA
AAAAAGCGGTTAGCTCCTTCGGTCCTCCGATCGTTGTCAGAAGTAAGTTGGCCGCAGTGTTATCACTCAT
GGTTATGGCAGCACTGCATAATTCTCTTACTGTCATGCCATCCGTAAGATGCTTTTCTGTGACTGGTGAG
TACTCAACCAAGTCATTCTGAGAATAGTGTATGCGGCGACCGAGTTGCTCTTGCCCGGCGTCAATACGGG
ATAATACCGCGCCACATAGCAGAACTTTAAAAGTGCTCATCATTGGAAAACGTTCTTCGGGGCGAAAACT
CTCAAGGATCTTACCGCTGTTGAGATCCAGTTCGATGTAACCCACTCGTGCACCCAACTGATCTTCAGCA
TCTTTTACTTTCACCAGCGTTTCTGGGTGAGCAAAAACAGGAAGGCAAAATGCCGCAAAAAAGGGAATAA
GGGCGACACGGAAATGTTGAATACTCATACTCTTCCTTTTTCAATATTATTGAAGCATTTATCAGGGTTA
TTGTCTCATGAGCGGATACATATTTGAATGTATTTAGAAAAATAAACAAATAGGGGTTCCGCGCACATTT
CCCCGAAAAGTGCCACCTGACGTCGACGGATCGGGAGATCTCCCGATCCCCTATGGTGCACTCTCAGTAC
AATCTGCTCTGATGCCGCATAGTTAAGCCAGTATCTGCTCCCTGCTTGTGTGTTGGAGGTCGCTGAGTAG
TGC
Features (pLannotate 1.2.2; 21 found; start..end, strand, type, name):
    116..495     +  enhancer       CMV enhancer: human cytomegalovirus immediate early enhancer
    496..699     +  promoter       CMV promoter: human cytomegalovirus (CMV) immediate early promoter
    695..728     +  LTR            5' LTR (truncated) (fragment): truncated 5' long terminal repeat (LTR) from HIV-1
    744..762     +  promoter       T7 promoter: promoter for bacteriophage T7 RNA polymerase
    800..1525    +  CDS            PhoCl: photocleavable protein that separates into two fragments upon exposure to violet light (Zhang et al., 2017)
   1571..2275    +  CDS            mCherry: mCherry is a basic (constitutively fluorescent) red fluorescent protein published in 2004, derived from Discosoma sp.. It is reported to be a very rapidly-maturing monomer with low acid sensitivity.
   2352..2576    +  polyA_signal   bGH poly(A) signal: bovine growth hormone polyadenylation signal
   2580..2601    +  promoter       SV40 promoter (fragment): SV40 enhancer and early promoter
   2622..3050    +  rep_origin     f1 ori (sequence partly withheld): f1 bacteriophage origin of replication; arrow indicates direction of (+) strand synthesis
   3064..3393    +  promoter       SV40 promoter: SV40 enhancer and early promoter
   3460..4251    +  CDS            neo: KKA2_KLEPN - Also known as kan, nptII. Experimental evidence at protein level: Swiss-Prot protein existence level 1. Resistance to kanamycin, neomycin, paromomycin, ribostamycin, butirosin and gentamicin B. From Klebsiella pneumoniae.
   4275..4433    +  CDS            ble (fragment): BLE_KLEPN - Experimental evidence at protein level: Swiss-Prot protein existence level 1. Binding protein with a strong affinity to the bleomycin family of antibiotics. Binds to CL990; an antimitotic-antibiotic compound. From Klebsiella pneumoniae.
   4428..4549    +  polyA_signal   SV40 poly(A) signal: SV40 polyadenylation signal
   4622..4638    -  protein_bind   lac operator: The lac repressor binds to the lac operator to inhibit transcription in E. coli. This inhibition can be relieved by adding lactose or isopropyl-β-D-thiogalactopyranoside (IPTG). lac repressor encoded by lacI
   4646..4676    -  promoter       lac promoter: promoter for the E. coli lac operon
   4691..4712    -  protein_bind   CAP binding site: CAP binding activates transcription in the presence of cAMP. E. coli catabolite activator protein
   4725..4817    -  CDS            lacI (fragment): lac repressor; lacI; The lac repressor binds to the lac operator to inhibit transcription in E. coli. This inhibition can be relieved by adding lactose or isopropyl-β-D-thiogalactopyranoside (IPTG).
   5000..5588    -  rep_origin     ori: high-copy-number ColE1/pMB1/pBR322/pUC origin of replication
   5759..6619    -  CDS            AmpR: β-lactamase; bla; confers resistance to ampicillin, carbenicillin, and related antibiotics
   6620..6724    -  promoter       AmpR promoter: bla
   6783..6835    -  misc_feature   bom (fragment): basis of mobility region from pBR322
