[The description below was written by a language model from this plasmid's Addgene catalogue record and pLannotate feature annotations shown in this document.]
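Description:
pcDNA-PhoCl-mCherry-myc is a mammalian expression plasmid of about 6.9 kb built on the pcDNA3.1 backbone. In E. coli it is maintained through a high-copy ColE1/pUC-type origin and selected with ampicillin via the β-lactamase gene and its own promoter. An f1 phage origin is also present. For mammalian cells, the backbone carries a neomycin phosphotransferase cassette driven by the SV40 enhancer/early promoter and terminated by an SV40 polyadenylation signal, which allows G418 selection of stable transfectants. The other small annotations (fragments of an HIV-1 LTR, ble and lacI, the lac promoter/operator region, and a bom fragment) appear to be backbone remnants or short annotation matches rather than functional parts of the design.

The payload is a synthetic fusion open reading frame placed downstream of the human cytomegalovirus immediate early enhancer and promoter and followed by the bovine growth hormone polyadenylation signal. A T7 promoter sits just upstream of the insert. The coding region begins with PhoCl, an engineered photocleavable protein that separates into two fragments on exposure to violet light. It continues into the monomeric red fluorescent protein mCherry. According to the catalogue entry, a myc epitope tag lies at the C-terminus, although the feature table does not annotate this tag separately.

The stated purpose is simply to express PhoCl-mCherry-myc in mammalian cells. In such a fusion, mCherry gives a fluorescent readout of expression and the myc tag provides an antibody handle on the C-terminal portion. This would make light-induced cleavage of the fusion detectable, for example as a change in fragment size.
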