Addgene plasmid #87692: pcDNA-PhoCl-mCherry-myc
Purpose: Express PhoCl-mCherry with C-term myc tag in mammalian cells
Depositing lab: Robert Campbell. Publication: Optogenetic control with a photocleavable protein, PhoCl. Zhang W, Lohman AW, Zhuravlova Y, Lu X, Wiens MD, Hoi H, Yaganoglu S, Mohr MA, Kitova EN, Klassen JS, Pantazis P, Thompson RJ, Campbell RE. Nat Methods. 2017 Mar 13. doi: 10.1038/nmeth.4222. PubMed 28288123.
Backbone
  Vector backbone: pcDNA3.1
  Vector type: Mammalian Expression
  Selectable markers: Neomycin (select with G418)
Growth in bacteria
  Bacterial resistance: Ampicillin, 100 μg/mL
  Growth temperature: 37°C
  Growth strain: DH5alpha
  Copy number: Unknown
Gene/Insert
  Gene/Insert name: PhoCl-mCherry-myc
  Species: Synthetic
  Tag / fusion protein: myc tag (C terminal on insert)
Terms and licenses: Academic/Nonprofit Terms; Industry Terms: Not Available to Industry
How to cite: pcDNA-PhoCl-mCherry-myc was a gift from Robert Campbell (Addgene plasmid # 87692 ; http://n2t.net/addgene:87692 ; RRID:Addgene_87692)
